>Addgene plasmid #60413 | pLL7.0: Venus-iLID-Mito (From ActA) | depositor full sequence | sequence record 98826 | Full Plasmid
GTCGACGGATCGGGAGATCTCCCGATCCCCTATGGTGCACTCTCAGTACAATCTGCTCTGATGCCGCATA
GTTAAGCCAGTATCTGCTCCCTGCTTGTGTGTTGGAGGTCGCTGAGTAGTGCGCGAGCAAAATTTAAGCT
ACAACAAGGCAAGGCTTGACCGACAATTGCATGAAGAATCTGCTTAGGGTTAGGCGTTTTGCGCTGCTTC
GCGATGTACGGGCCAGATATACGCGTTGACATTGATTATTGACTAGTTATTAATAGTAATCAATTACGGG
GTCATTAGTTCATAGCCCATATATGGAGTTCCGCGTTACATAACTTACGGTAAATGGCCCGCCTGGCTGA
CCGCCCAACGACCCCCGCCCATTGACGTCAATAATGACGTATGTTCCCATAGTAACGCCAATAGGGACTT
TCCATTGACGTCAATGGGTGGAGTATTTACGGTAAACTGCCCACTTGGCAGTACATCAAGTGTATCATAT
GCCAAGTACGCCCCCTATTGACGTCAATGACGGTAAATGGCCCGCCTGGCATTATGCCCAGTACATGACC
TTATGGGACTTTCCTACTTGGCAGTACATCTACGTATTAGTCATCGCTATTACCATGGTGATGCGGTTTT
GGCAGTACATCAATGGGCGTGGATAGCGGTTTGACTCACGGGGATTTCCAAGTCTCCACCCCATTGACGT
CAATGGGAGTTTGTTTTGGCACCAAAATCAACGGGACTTTCCAAAATGTCGTAACAACTCCGCCCCATTG
ACGCAAATGGGCGGTAGGCGTGTACGGTGGGAGGTCTATATAAGCAGCGCGTTTTGCCTGTACTGGGTCT
CTCTGGTTAGACCAGATCTGAGCCTGGGAGCTCTCTGGCTAACTAGGGAACCCACTGCTTAAGCCTCAAT
AAAGCTTGCCTTGAGTGCTTCAAGTAGTGTGTGCCCGTCTGTTGTGTGACTCTGGTAACTAGAGATCCCT
CAGACCCTTTTAGTCAGTGTGGAAAATCTCTAGCAGTGGCGCCCGAACAGGGACTTGAAAGCGAAAGGGA
AACCAGAGGAGCTCTCTCGACGCAGGACTCGGCTTGCTGAAGCGCGCACGGCAAGAGGCGAGGGGCGGCG
ACTGGTGAGTACGCCAAAAATTTTGACTAGCGGAGGCTAGAAGGAGAGAGATGGGTGCGAGAGCGTCAGT
ATTAAGCGGGGGAGAATTAGATCGCGATGGGAAAAAATTCGGTTAAGGCCAGGGGGAAAGAAAAAATATA
AATTAAAACATATAGTATGGGCAAGCAGGGAGCTAGAACGATTCGCAGTTAATCCTGGCCTGTTAGAAAC
ATCAGAAGGCTGTAGACAAATACTGGGACAGCTACAACCATCCCTTCAGACAGGATCAGAAGAACTTAGA
TCATTATATAATACAGTAGCAACCCTCTATTGTGTGCATCAAAGGATAGAGATAAAAGACACCAAGGAAG
CTTTAGACAAGATAGAGGAAGAGCAAAACAAAAGTAAGACCACCGCACAGCAAGCGGCCGGCCGCGCTGA
TCTTCAGACCTGGAGGAGGAGATATGAGGGACAATTGGAGAAGTGAATTATATAAATATAAAGTAGTAAA
AATTGAACCATTAGGAGTAGCACCCACCAAGGCAAAGAGAAGAGTGGTGCAGAGAGAAAAAAGAGCAGTG
GGAATAGGAGCTTTGTTCCTTGGGTTCTTGGGAGCAGCAGGAAGCACTATGGGCGCAGCGTCAATGACGC
TGACGGTACAGGCCAGACAATTATTGTCTGGTATAGTGCAGCAGCAGAACAATTTGCTGAGGGCTATTGA
GGCGCAACAGCATCTGTTGCAACTCACAGTCTGGGGCATCAAGCAGCTCCAGGCAAGAATCCTGGCTGTG
GAAAGATACCTAAAGGATCAACAGCTCCTGGGGATTTGGGGTTGCTCTGGAAAACTCATTTGCACCACTG
CTGTGCCTTGGAATGCTAGTTGGAGTAATAAATCTCTGGAACAGATTTGGAATCACACGACCTGGATGGA
GTGGGACAGAGAAATTAACAATTACACAAGCTTAATACACTCCTTAATTGAAGAATCGCAAAACCAGCAA
GAAAAGAATGAACAAGAATTATTGGAATTAGATAAATGGGCAAGTTTGTGGAATTGGTTTAACATAACAA
ATTGGCTGTGGTATATAAAATTATTCATAATGATAGTAGGAGGCTTGGTAGGTTTAAGAATAGTTTTTGC
TGTACTTTCTATAGTGAATAGAGTTAGGCAGGGATATTCACCATTATCGTTTCAGACCCACCTCCCAACC
CCGAGGGGACCCGACAGGCCCGAAGGAATAGAAGAAGAAGGTGGAGAGAGAGACAGAGACAGATCCATTC
GATTAGTGAACGGATCGGCACTGCGTGCGCCAATTCTGCAGACAAATGGCAGTATTCATCCACAATTTTA
AAAGAAAAGGGGGGATTGGGGGGTACAGTGCAGGGGAAAGAATAGTAGACATAATAGCAACAGACATACA
AACTAAAGAATTACAAAAACAAATTACAAAAATTCAAAATTTTCGGGTTTATTACAGGGACAGCAGAGAT
CCAGTTTGGTTAGTACCGCGCTCTAGAGATCCGACGCCGCCATCTCTAGGCCCGCGCCGGCCCCCTCGCA
CAGACTTGTGGGAGAAGCTCGGCTACTCCCCTGCCCCGGTTAATTTGCATATAATATTTCCTAGTAACTA
TAGAGGCTTAATGTGCGATAAAAGACAGATAATCTGTTCTTTTTAATACTAGCTACATTTTACATGATAG
GCTTGGATTTCTATAAGAGATACAAATACTAAATTATTATTTTAAAAAACAGCACAAAAGGAAACTCACC
CTAACTGTAAAGTAATTGTGTGTTTTGAGACTATAAATATCCCTTGGAGAAAAGCCTTGTTAACGCGCGG
TGACCCTCGAGGTCGACGGTATCGATAAGCTCGCTTCACGAGATTCCAGCAGGTCGAGGGACCTAATAAC
TTCGTATAGCATACATTATACGAAGTTATATTAAGGGTTCCAAGCTTAAGCGGCCGCGTGGATAACCGTA
TTACCGCCATGCATTAGTTATTAATAGTAATCAATTACGGGGTCATTAGTTCATAGCCCATATATGGAGT
TCCGCGTTACATAACTTACGGTAAATGGCCCGCCTGGCTGACCGCCCAACGACCCCCGCCCATTGACGTC
AATAATGACGTATGTTCCCATAGTAACGCCAATAGGGACTTTCCATTGACGTCAATGGGTGGAGTATTTA
CGGTAAACTGCCCACTTGGCAGTACATCAAGTGTATCATATGCCAAGTACGCCCCCTATTGACGTCAATG
ACGGTAAATGGCCCGCCTGGCATTATGCCCAGTACATGACCTTATGGGACTTTCCTACTTGGCAGTACAT
CTACGTATTAGTCATCGCTATTACCATGGTGATGCGGTTTTGGCAGTACATCAATGGGCGTGGATAGCGG
TTTGACTCACGGGGATTTCCAAGTCTCCACCCCATTGACGTCAATGGGAGTTTGTTTTGGCACCAAAATC
AACGGGACTTTCCAAAATGTCGTAACAACTCCGCCCCATTGACGCAAATGGGCGGTAGGCGTGTACGGTG
GGAGGTCTATATAAGCAGAGCTGGTTTAGTGAACCGTCAGATCCGCTAGAATTCTGCAGTCGACGGTACC
GCGGGCCCGGGATCCACCGGTCGCCACCATGGTGAGCAAGGGCGAGGAGCTGTTCACCGGGGTGGTGCCC
ATCCTGGTCGAGCTGGACGGCGACGTAAACGGCCACAAGTTCAGCGTGTCCGGCGAGGGCGAGGGCGATG
CCACCTACGGCAAGCTGACCCTGAAGTTGATCTGCACCACCGGCAAGCTGCCCGTGCCCTGGCCCACCCT
CGTGACCACCCTCGGCTACGGCCTGCAGTGCTTCGCCCGCTACCCCGACCACATGAAGCAGCACGACTTC
TTCAAGTCCGCCATGCCCGAAGGCTACGTCCAGGAGCGCACCATCTTCTTCAAGGACGACGGCAACTACA
AGACCCGCGCCGAGGTGAAGTTCGATGGCGACACCCTGGTGAACCGCATCGAGCTGAAGGGCATCGACTT
CAAGGAGGACGGCAACATCCTGGGGCACAAGCTGGAGTACAACTACAACAGCCACAACGTCTATATCACC
GCCGACAAGCAGAAGAACGGCATCAAGGCAAACTTCAAGATCCGCCACAACATCGAGGACGGCGGCGTGC
AGCTCGCCGACCACTACCAGCAGAACACCCCCATCGGCGACGGCCCCGTGCTGCTGCCCGACAACCACTA
CCTGAGCTACCAGTCCAAACTGAGCAAAGACCCCAACGAGAAGCGCGATCACATGGTCCTGCTGGAGTTC
GTGACCGCCGCCGGGATCACTCTCGGCATGGACGAGCTGTACAAGGGTAGTGGTAGTGGGGAGTTTCTGG
CAACCACACTGGAACGGATCGAGAAAAATTTCGTGATTACTGATCCGAGACTGCCTGACAACCCAATCAT
TTTTGCGAGCGATTCCTTCCTGCAGCTGACAGAATATTCTCGGGAAGAGATCCTGGGGCGCAATTGCCGT
TTTCTGCAGGGACCCGAGACAGACCGTGCCACTGTTCGGAAAATCAGAGATGCTATTGACAACCAGACTG
AAGTGACCGTTCAGCTGATCAATTATACCAAGAGCGGCAAGAAGTTCTGGAACGTGTTCCACCTGCAGCC
GATGCGCGATTATAAGGGCGACGTCCAGTACTTCATTGGCGTGCAGCTGGATGGCACCGAACGTCTTCAT
GGCGCCGCTGAGCGTGAGGCGGTCTGCCTGATCAAAAAGACAGCCTTTCAGATTGCTGAGGCAGCGAACG
ACGAAAATTACTTTGGAAGCGGGAGTGGGAGCAAACTAATTGCTAAAAGTGCAGAAGACGAAAAAGCGAA
GGAAGAACCAGGGAACCATACGACGTTAATTCTTGCAATGTTAGCTATTGGCGTGTTCTCTTTAGGGGCG
TTTATCAAAATTATTCAATTAAGAAAAAATAATTAACCTGCAGGCAATTCGTCGAGGGACCTAATAACTT
CGTATAGCATACATTATACGAAGTTATACATGTTTAAGGGTTCCGGTTCCACTAGGTACAATTCGATATC
AAGCTTATCGATAATCAACCTCTGGATTACAAAATTTGTGAAAGATTGACTGGTATTCTTAACTATGTTG
CTCCTTTTACGCTATGTGGATACGCTGCTTTAATGCCTTTGTATCATGCTATTGCTTCCCGTATGGCTTT
CATTTTCTCCTCCTTGTATAAATCCTGGTTGCTGTCTCTTTATGAGGAGTTGTGGCCCGTTGTCAGGCAA
CGTGGCGTGGTGTGCACTGTGTTTGCTGACGCAACCCCCACTGGTTGGGGCATTGCCACCACCTGTCAGC
TCCTTTCCGGGACTTTCGCTTTCCCCCTCCCTATTGCCACGGCGGAACTCATCGCCGCCTGCCTTGCCCG
CTGCTGGACAGGGGCTCGGCTGTTGGGCACTGACAATTCCGTGGTGTTGTCGGGGAAATCATCGTCCTTT
CCTTGGCTGCTCGCCTGTGTTGCCACCTGGATTCTGCGCGGGACGTCCTTCTGCTACGTCCCTTCGGCCC
TCAATCCAGCGGACCTTCCTTCCCGCGCGGCCTGCTGCCGGCTCTGCGGCCTCTTCCGCGTCTTCGCCTT
CGCCCTCAGACGAGTCGGATCTCCCTTTGGGCCGCCTCCCCGCATCGATACCGTCGACCTCGATCGAGAC
CTAGAAAAACATGGAGCAATCACAAGTAGCAATACAGCAGCTACCAATGCTGATTGTGCCTGGCTAGAAG
CACAAGAGGAGGAGGAGGTGGGTTTTCCAGTCACACCTCAGGTACCTTTAAGACCAATGACTTACAAGGC
AGCTGTAGATCTTAGCCACTTTTTAAAAGAAAAGGGGGGACTGGAAGGGCTAATTCACTCCCAACGAAGA
CAAGATATCCTTGATCTGTGGATCTACCACACACAAGGCTACTTCCCTGATTGGCAGAACTACACACCAG
GGCCAGGGATCAGATATCCACTGACCTTTGGATGGTGCTACAAGCTAGTACCAGTTGAGCAAGAGAAGGT
AGAAGAAGCCAATGAAGGAGAGAACACCCGCTTGTTACACCCTGTGAGCCTGCATGGGATGGATGACCCG
GAGAGAGAAGTATTAGAGTGGAGGTTTGACAGCCGCCTAGCATTTCATCACATGGCCCGAGAGCTGCATC
CGGACTGTACTGGGTCTCTCTGGTTAGACCAGATCTGAGCCTGGGAGCTCTCTGGCTAACTAGGGAACCC
ACTGCTTAAGCCTCAATAAAGCTTGCCTTGAGTGCTTCAAGTAGTGTGTGCCCGTCTGTTGTGTGACTCT
GGTAACTAGAGATCCCTCAGACCCTTTTAGTCAGTGTGGAAAATCTCTAGCAGCATGTGAGCAAAAGGCC
AGCAAAAGGCCAGGAACCGTAAAAAGGCCGCGTTGCTGGCGTTTTTCCATAGGCTCCGCCCCCCTGACGA
GCATCACAAAAATCGACGCTCAAGTCAGAGGTGGCGAAACCCGACAGGACTATAAAGATACCAGGCGTTT
CCCCCTGGAAGCTCCCTCGTGCGCTCTCCTGTTCCGACCCTGCCGCTTACCGGATACCTGTCCGCCTTTC
TCCCTTCGGGAAGCGTGGCGCTTTCTCATAGCTCACGCTGTAGGTATCTCAGTTCGGTGTAGGTCGTTCG
CTCCAAGCTGGGCTGTGTGCACGAACCCCCCGTTCAGCCCGACCGCTGCGCCTTATCCGGTAACTATCGT
CTTGAGTCCAACCCGGTAAGACACGACTTATCGCCACTGGCAGCAGCCACTGGTAACAGGATTAGCAGAG
CGAGGTATGTAGGCGGTGCTACAGAGTTCTTGAAGTGGTGGCCTAACTACGGCTACACTAGAAGAACAGT
ATTTGGTATCTGCGCTCTGCTGAAGCCAGTTACCTTCGGAAAAAGAGTTGGTAGCTCTTGATCCGGCAAA
CAAACCACCGCTGGTAGCGGTGGTTTTTTTGTTTGCAAGCAGCAGATTACGCGCAGAAAAAAAGGATCTC
AAGAAGATCCTTTGATCTTTTCTACGGGGTCTGACGCTCAGTGGAACGAAAACTCACGTTAAGGGATTTT
GGTCATGAGATTATCAAAAAGGATCTTCACCTAGATCCTTTTAAATTAAAAATGAAGTTTTAAATCAATC
TAAAGTATATATGAGTAAACTTGGTCTGACAGTTACCAATGCTTAATCAGTGAGGCACCTATCTCAGCGA
TCTGTCTATTTCGTTCATCCATAGTTGCCTGACTCCCCGTCGTGTAGATAACTACGATACGGGAGGGCTT
ACCATCTGGCCCCAGTGCTGCAATGATACCGCGAGACCCACGCTCACCGGCTCCAGATTTATCAGCAATA
AACCAGCCAGCCGGAAGGGCCGAGCGCAGAAGTGGTCCTGCAACTTTATCCGCCTCCATCCAGTCTATTA
ATTGTTGCCGGGAAGCTAGAGTAAGTAGTTCGCCAGTTAATAGTTTGCGCAACGTTGTTGCCATTGCTAC
AGGCATCGTGGTGTCACGCTCGTCGTTTGGTATGGCTTCATTCAGCTCCGGTTCCCAACGATCAAGGCGA
GTTACATGATCCCCCATGTTGTGCAAAAAAGCGGTTAGCTCCTTCGGTCCTCCGATCGTTGTCAGAAGTA
AGTTGGCCGCAGTGTTATCACTCATGGTTATGGCAGCACTGCATAATTCTCTTACTGTCATGCCATCCGT
AAGATGCTTTTCTGTGACTGGTGAGTACTCAACCAAGTCATTCTGAGAATAGTGTATGCGGCGACCGAGT
TGCTCTTGCCCGGCGTCAATACGGGATAATACCGCGCCACATAGCAGAACTTTAAAAGTGCTCATCATTG
GAAAACGTTCTTCGGGGCGAAAACTCTCAAGGATCTTACCGCTGTTGAGATCCAGTTCGATGTAACCCAC
TCGTGCACCCAACTGATCTTCAGCATCTTTTACTTTCACCAGCGTTTCTGGGTGAGCAAAAACAGGAAGG
CAAAATGCCGCAAAAAAGGGAATAAGGGCGACACGGAAATGTTGAATACTCATACTCTTCCTTTTTCAAT
ATTATTGAAGCATTTATCAGGGTTATTGTCTCATGAGCGGATACATATTTGAATGTATTTAGAAAAATAA
ACAAATAGGGGTTCCGCGCACATTTCCCCGAAAAGTGCCACCTGAC
Features (pLannotate 1.2.2; 27 found; start..end, strand, type, name):
     31..83      -  misc_feature   bom (fragment): basis of mobility region from pBR322
    238..617     +  enhancer       CMV enhancer: human cytomegalovirus immediate early enhancer
    618..817     +  promoter       CMV promoter: human cytomegalovirus (CMV) immediate early promoter
    835..1015    +  LTR            5' LTR (truncated): truncated 5' long terminal repeat (LTR) from HIV-1
   1062..1187    +  misc_feature   HIV-1 Ψ: packaging signal of human immunodeficiency virus type 1
   1171..1509    +  CDS            HIV-1 gag (fragment): gag protein from human immunodeficiency virus 1; gag
   1686..1919    +  misc_feature   RRE: The Rev response element (RRE) of HIV-1 allows for Rev-dependent mRNA export from the nucleus to the cytoplasm.
   2296..2396    +  CDS            Rev (fragment): human immunodeficiency virus 1 (HIV-1) Rev protein; rev; enhances nuclear export of unspliced and incompletely spliced viral mRNAs
   2446..2563    +  misc_feature   cPPT/CTS: central polypurine tract and central termination sequence of HIV-1
   2618..2931    +  promoter       U6 promoter: RNA polymerase III promoter for mouse U6 snRNA (Das et al., 1988)
   2944..2971    -  misc_feature   MCS (fragment): pBluescript multiple cloning site
   3006..3039    +  protein_bind   loxP: Cre-mediated recombination occurs in the 8-bp core sequence (GCATACAT). Cre recombinase
   3155..3458    +  enhancer       CMV enhancer: human cytomegalovirus immediate early enhancer
   3459..3662    +  promoter       CMV promoter: human cytomegalovirus (CMV) immediate early promoter
   3689..3725    +  misc_feature   MCS (fragment): multiple cloning site
   3739..4455    +  CDS            mVenus: mVenus is a basic (constitutively fluorescent) yellow fluorescent protein published in 2006, derived from Aequorea victoria. It is reported to be a rapidly-maturing monomer with moderate acid sensitivity.
   4498..4815    +  CDS            miniSOG: miniSOG is a basic (constitutively fluorescent) cyan fluorescent protein published in 2011, derived from Arabidopsis thaliana. It requires the cofactor flavin for fluorescence.
   4885..5073    +  CDS            actA (fragment): ACTA_LISMO - Also known as prtB. Experimental evidence at protein level: Swiss-Prot protein existence level 1. Virulence factor required for host cell microfilament interaction. It induces actin assembly around the bacteria to allow it to move within the cytoplasm. It is involved in the actin polymerization process. It seems to act as a nucleator that induces the reorganization of the actin cytoskeleton. From Listeria monocytogenes serovar 1/2a (strain ATCC BAA-679 / EGD-e).
   5104..5137    +  protein_bind   loxP: Cre-mediated recombination occurs in the 8-bp core sequence (GCATACAT). Cre recombinase
   5170..5193    +  misc_feature   MCS (fragment): pBluescript multiple cloning site
   5193..5783    +  misc_feature   WPRE: woodchuck hepatitis virus posttranscriptional regulatory element
   5784..5803    +  misc_feature   MCS (fragment): pBluescript multiple cloning site
   5805..6305    +  CDS            nef (fragment): NEF_HV1LA - Experimental evidence at protein level: Swiss-Prot protein existence level 1. Extracellular Nef protein targets CD4(+) T-lymphocytes for apoptosis by interacting with CXCR4 surface receptors. From Human immunodeficiency virus type 1 group M subtype B (isolate Lai) (HIV-1).
   6312..6492    +  LTR            5' LTR (truncated): truncated 5' long terminal repeat (LTR) from HIV-1
   6554..7142    -  rep_origin     ori: high-copy-number ColE1/pMB1/pBR322/pUC origin of replication
   7313..8173    -  CDS            AmpR: β-lactamase; bla; confers resistance to ampicillin, carbenicillin, and related antibiotics
   8174..8278    -  promoter       AmpR promoter: bla
