[The description below was written by a language model from this plasmid's Addgene catalogue record and pLannotate feature annotations shown in this document.]
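Description:
pLL7.0: Venus-iLID-Mito (From ActA) is an 8.3 kb lentiviral transfer plasmid built on the pLentiLox7.0 backbone for mammalian expression of a mitochondrially anchored, fluorescently tagged optogenetic dimerizer. It is propagated in bacteria through a high-copy ColE1/pUC-type origin with ampicillin selection (AmpR under its own bla promoter). The viral framework comprises an upstream CMV enhancer/promoter fused to a truncated HIV-1 5' LTR, which drives genomic RNA production in packaging cells, followed by the Ψ packaging signal with a gag fragment, the Rev response element, and the cPPT/CTS. A WPRE for enhanced transcript expression, a nef-region fragment and a second truncated LTR lie downstream of the payload. A mouse U6 promoter, inherited from the LentiLox design for short hairpin RNA expression, sits ahead of the cassette, but the record does not indicate any hairpin insert.

The payload is a 1338 bp synthetic open reading frame driven by an internal CMV enhancer/promoter and cloned between AgeI and SbfI sites. It encodes mVenus at the N terminus, then iLID, then a C-terminal fragment of Listeria monocytogenes ActA that serves as the mitochondrial targeting anchor. The automated annotation labels the middle segment as miniSOG, which most likely reflects similarity between LOV2-derived domains rather than the presence of miniSOG itself, since the catalogue names this part as iLID. Two loxP sites flank the CMV-driven cassette, so Cre recombinase could excise it. According to the associated publication, iLID is an improved light-induced dimer for controlling protein localization and signaling activity. This construct therefore supplies a yellow-fluorescent mitochondrial bait to which a partner-fused protein can be recruited under illumination, delivered by transfection or lentiviral transduction.
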