Addgene plasmid #60413: pLL7.0: Venus-iLID-Mito (From ActA)
Purpose: Mammalian Expression of Venus-iLID-Mito
Depositing lab: Brian Kuhlman. Depositing organization: University of North Carolina at Chapel Hill. Publication: Engineering an improved light-induced dimer (iLID) for controlling the localization and activity of signaling proteins. Guntas G, Hallett RA, Zimmerman SP, Williams T, Yumerefendi H, Bear JE, Kuhlman B. Proc Natl Acad Sci U S A. 2015 Jan 6;112(1):112-7. doi: 10.1073/pnas.1417910112. Epub 2014 Dec 22. PubMed 25535392.
Backbone
  Vector backbone: pLentiLox7.0
  Vector type: Mammalian Expression, Lentiviral, Cre/Lox
Growth in bacteria
  Bacterial resistance: Ampicillin, 100 μg/mL
  Growth temperature: 37°C
  Growth strain: NEB Stable
  Copy number: High Copy
Gene/Insert
  Gene/Insert name: Venus-iLID-Mito
  Species: Synthetic
  Insert size (bp): 1338
  Promoter: CMV
  Tag / fusion protein: Venus (N terminal on insert)
  Cloning method: Restriction Enzyme; 5′ cloning site AgeI (not destroyed); 3′ cloning site SbfI (not destroyed)
  Sequencing primers: 5′ none; 3′ CAGCAACCAGGATTTATACAAGG
Terms and licenses: Academic/Nonprofit Terms; Industry Terms: Not Available to Industry
How to cite: pLL7.0: Venus-iLID-Mito (From ActA) was a gift from Brian Kuhlman (Addgene plasmid # 60413 ; http://n2t.net/addgene:60413 ; RRID:Addgene_60413)
