>Addgene plasmid #60413 | pLL7.0: Venus-iLID-Mito (From ActA) | addgene partial sequence | sequence record 103065 | Futet-R 5'-CAAAGGCATTAAAGCAGCGT-3'
TACCAGTCAATCTTTCACAAATTTTGTAATCCAGAGGTTGATTATCGATAAGCTTGATATCGAATTGTAC
CTAGTGGAACCGGAACCCTTAAACATGTATAACTTCGTATAATGTATGCTATACGAAGTTATTAGGTCCC
TCGACGAATTGCCTGCAGGTTAATTATTTTTTCTTAATTGAATAATTTTGATAAACGCCCCTAAAGAGAA
CACGCCAATAGCTAACATTGCAAGAATTACGATCCTATGGTTCCCTGGTTCTTCCTTCGCTTTTTCGTCT
TCTGCACTTTTAGCAATTAGTTTGCTCCCACTCCCGCTTCCAAAGTAATTTTCGTCGTTCGCTGCCTCAG
CAATCTGAAAGGCTGTCTTTTTGATCAGGCAGACCGCCTCACGCTCAGCGGCGCCATGAAGACGTTCGGT
GCCATCCAGCTGCACGCCAATGAAGTACTGGACGTCGCCCTTATAATCGCGCATCGGCTGCAGGTGGAAC
ACGTTCCAGAACTTCTTGCCGCTCTTGGTATAATTGATCAGCTGAACGGTCACTTCAGTCTGGTTGTCAA
TAGCATCTCTGATTTTCCGAACAGTGGCACGGTCTGTCTCGGGTCCCTGCAGAAAACGGCAATTGCGCCC
CAGGATCTCTTCCCGAGAATATTCTGTCAGCTGCAGGAAGGAATCGCTCGCAAAAATGATTGGGTTGTCA
GGCAGTCTCGGATCAGTAATCACGAAATTTTTCTCGATCCGTTCCAGTGTGGTTGCCAGAAACTCCCCAC
TACCACTACCCTTGTACAGCTCGTCCATGCC
