>Addgene plasmid #60413 | pLL7.0: Venus-iLID-Mito (From ActA) | addgene partial sequence | sequence record 103932 | LNCX 5'-AGCTCGTTTAGTGAACCGTCAGATC-3'
CCGCGGGCCCGGGATCCACCGGTCGCCACCATGGTGAGCAAGGGCGAGGAGCTGTTCACCGGGGTGGTGC
CCATCCTGGTCGAGCTGGACGGCGACGTAAACGGCCACAAGTTCAGCGTGTCCGGCGAGGGCGAGGGCGA
TGCCACCTACGGCAAGCTGACCCTGAAGTTGATCTGCACCACCGGCAAGCTGCCCGTGCCCTGGCCCACC
CTCGTGACCACCCTCGGCTACGGCCTGCAGTGCTTCGCCCGCTACCCCGACCACATGAAGCAGCACGACT
TCTTCAAGTCCGCCATGCCCGAAGGCTACGTCCAGGAGCGCACCATCTTCTTCAAGGACGACGGCAACTA
CAAGACCCGCGCCGAGGTGAAGTTCGATGGCGACACCCTGGTGAACCGCATCGAGCTGAAGGGCATCGAC
TTCAAGGAGGACGGCAACATCCTGGGGCACAAGCTGGAGTACAACTACAACAGCCACAACGTCTATATCA
CCGCCGACAAGCAGAAGAACGGCATCAAGGCAAACTTCAAGATCCGCCACAACATCGAGGACGGCGGCGT
GCAGCTCGCCGACCACTACCAGCAGAACACCCCCATCGGCGACGGCCCCGTGCTGCTGCCCGACAACCAC
TACCTGAGCTACCAGTCCAAACTGAGCAAAGACCCCAACGAGAAGCGCGATCACATGGTCCTGCTGGAGT
TCGTGACCGCCGCCGGGATCACTCTCGGCATGGACGAGCTGTACAAGGGTAGTGGTAGTGGGGAGTTTCT
GGCAACCACACTGGAACGGATCGAG
